Addgene plasmid #58138: tdTomato-TPX2-N-10
Purpose: Localization: Centrosomes, Excitation: 554, Emission: 581
Depositing lab: Michael Davidson. Depositing organization: Florida State University, Tallahassee.
Backbone
  Vector backbone: tdTomato-N1
  Backbone size w/o insert (bp): 4750
  Vector type: Mammalian Expression
  Selectable markers: Neomycin (select with G418)
Growth in bacteria
  Bacterial resistance: Kanamycin, 50 μg/mL
  Growth temperature: 37°C
  Growth strain: DH5alpha
  Copy number: High Copy
Gene/Insert
  Gene/Insert name: TPX2 (alt name: NM_012112.4)
  Species: H. sapiens (human)
  Entrez Gene: TPX2 (a.k.a. C20orf1, C20orf2, DIL-2, DIL2, FLS353, GD:C20orf1, HCA519, HCTP4, REPP86, p100)
  Promoter: CMV
  Tag / fusion protein: tdTomato (C terminal on backbone)
  Cloning method: Unknown
  Sequencing primers: 5′ CMV-F; 3′ SV40pA-R
Terms and licenses: Academic/Nonprofit Terms; Industry Terms: Not Available to Industry
Depositor comments: . Excitation = 554; Emission = 581
How to cite: tdTomato-TPX2-N-10 was a gift from Michael Davidson (Addgene plasmid # 58138 ; http://n2t.net/addgene:58138 ; RRID:Addgene_58138)
