[The description below was written by a language model from this plasmid's Addgene catalogue record.]
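Description:
tdTomato-TPX2-N-10 is a mammalian expression plasmid built on the tdTomato-N1 backbone (about 4.75 kb without the insert), an N1-style fluorescent protein fusion vector. It is maintained in bacteria as a high-copy plasmid under kanamycin selection, and it carries a neomycin resistance marker so that transfected mammalian cells can be selected with G418. The record gives no feature table, so the origins of replication and the promoters driving the resistance marker are not stated. The use of an SV40 polyA reverse sequencing primer suggests that an SV40 polyadenylation signal lies downstream of the expression cassette.

The payload is human TPX2, a microtubule-associated spindle assembly factor, corresponding to the reference transcript listed as its alternative name. It is expressed from the CMV immediate-early promoter for strong constitutive transcription in mammalian cells. TPX2 sits upstream of and in frame with tdTomato, so the fluorescent protein is fused to the C terminus of TPX2. The "N-10" in the name probably refers to a ten-residue linker between the two parts, but the record does not confirm this, and the cloning method is listed as unknown. tdTomato is a bright red-orange tandem-dimer fluorescent protein, recorded here with excitation at 554 nm and emission at 581 nm.

The stated purpose is as a localization marker for centrosomes. The plasmid is therefore suited to transient or stable transfection for fluorescence imaging of centrosomal and spindle-associated structures in live or fixed cells, including in combination with spectrally distinct markers such as green or cyan fusions.
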