>Addgene plasmid #58138 | tdTomato-TPX2-N-10 | depositor partial sequence | sequence record 89272 | insert sequence
CTAGTTACGTCAGATCCGCTAGCCGCCACCATGTCACAAGTTAAAAGCTCTTATTCCTATGATGCCCCCT
CGGATTTCATCAATTTTTCATCCTTGGATGATGAAGGAGATACTCAAAACATAGATTCATGGTTTGAGGA
GAAGGCCAATTTGGAGAATAAGTTACTGGGGAAGAATGGAACTGGAGGGCTTTTTCAGGGCAAAACTCCT
TTGAGAAAGGCTAATCTTCAGCAAGCTATTGTCACACCTTTGAAACCAGTTGACAACACTTACTACAAAG
AGGCAGAAAAAGAAAATCTTGTGGAACAATCCATTCCGTCAAATGCTTGTTCTTCCCTGGAAGTTGAGGC
AGCCATATCAAGAAAAACTCCAGCCCAGCCTCAGAGAAGATCTCTTAGGCTTTCTGCTCAGAAGGATTTG
GAACAGAAAGAAAAGCATCATGTAAAAATGAAAGCCAAGAGATGTGCCACTCCTGTAATCATCGATGAAA
TTCTACCCTCTAAGAAAATGAAAGTTTCTAACAACAAAAAGAAGCCAGAGGAAGAAGGCAGTGCTCATCA
AGATACTGCTGAAAAGAATGCATCTTCCCCAGAGAAAGCCAAGGGTAGACATACTGTGCCTTGTATGCCA
CCTGCAAAGCAGAAGTTTCTAAAAAGTACTGAGGAGCAAGAGCTGGAGAAGAGTATGAAAATGCAGCAAG
AGGTGGTGGAGATGCGGAAAAAGAATGAAGAATTCAAGAAACTTGCTCTGGCTGGAATAGGGCAACCTGT
GAAGAAATCAGTGAGCCAGGTCACCAAATCAGTTGACTTCCACTTCCGCACAGATGAGCGAATCAAACAA
CATCCTAAGAACCAGGAGGAATATAAGGAAGTGAACTTTACATCTGAACTACGAAAGCATCCTTCATCTC
CTGCCCGAGTGACTAAGGGATGTACCATTGTTAAGCCTTTCAACCTGTCCCAAGGAAAGAAAAGAACATT
TGATGAAACAGTTTCTACATATGTGCCCCTTGCACAGCAAGTTGAAGACTTCCATAAACGAACCCCTAAC
AGATATCATTTGAGGAGCAAGAAGGATGATATTAACCTGTTACCCTCCAAATCTTCTGTGACCAAGATTT
GCAGAGACCCACAGACTCCTGTACTGCAAACCAAACACCGTGCACGGGCTGTGACCTGCAAAAGTACAGC
AGAGCTGGAGGCTGAGGAGCTCGAGAAATTGCAACAATACAAATTCAAAGCACGTGAACTTGATCCCAGA
ATACTTGAAGGTGGGCCCATCTTGCCCAAGAAACCACCTGTGAAACCACCCACCGAGCCTATTGGCTTTG
ATTTGGAAATTGAGAAAAGAATCCAGGAGCGAGAATCAAAGAAGAAAACAGAGGATGAACACTTTGAATT
TCATTCCAGACCTTGCCCTACTAAGATTTTGGAAGATGTTGTGGGTGTTCCTGAAAAGAAGGTACTTCCA
ATCACCGTCCCCAAGTCACCAGCCTTTGCATTGAAGAACAGAATTCGAATGCCCACCAAAGAAGATGAGG
AAGAGGACGAACCGGTAGTGATAAAAGCTCAACCTGTGCCACATTATGGGGTGCCTTTTAAGCCCCAAAT
CCCAGAGGCAAGAACTGTGGAAATATGCCCTTTCTCGTTTGATTCTCGAGACAAAGAACGTCAGTTACAG
AAGGAGAAGAAAATAAAAGAACTGCAGAAAGGGGAGGTGCCCAAGTTCAAGGCACTTCCCTTGCCTCATT
TTGACACCATTAACCTGCCAGAGAAGAAGGTAAAGAATGTGACCCAGATTGAACCTTTCTGCTTGGAGAC
TGACAGAAGAGGTGCTCTGAAGGCACAGACTTGGAAGCACCAGCTGGAAGAAGAACTGAGACAGCAGAAA
GAAGCAGCTTGTTTCAAGGCTCGTCCAAACACCGTCATCTCTCAGGAGCCCTTTGTTCCCAAGAAAGAGA
AGAAATCAGTTGCTGAGGGCCTTTCTGGTTCTCTAGTTCAGGAACCTTTTCAGCTGGCTACTGAGAAGAG
AGCCAAAGAGCGGCAGGAGCTGGAGAAGAGAATGGCTGAGGTAGAAGCCCAGAAAGCCCAGCAGTTGGAG
GAGGCCAGACTACAGGAGGAAGAGCAGAAAAAAGAGGAGCTGGCCAGGCTACGGAGAGAACTGGTGCATA
AGGCAAATCCAATACGCAAGTACCAGGGTCTGGAGATAAAGTCAAGTGACCAGCCTCTGACTGTGCCTGT
ATCTCCCAAATTCTCCACTCGATTCCACTGCTCGGGAAGCACGGATCCACCGGTCGCCACCATGGTGAGC
AAGGGCGAGGAGGTCATCAAAGAGTTCATGCGCTTCAAGGTGCGCATGGAGGGCTCCATGAACGGCCACG
AGTTCGAGATCGAGGGCGAGGGCGAGGGCCGCCCCTACGAGGGCACCCAGACCGCCAAGCTGAAGGTGAC
CAAGGGCGGCCCCCTGCCCTTCGCCTGGGACATCCTGTCCCCCCAGTTCATGTACGGCTCCAAGGCGTAC
GTGAAGCACCCCGCCGACATCCCCGATTACAAGAAGCTGTCCTTCCCCGAGGGCTTCAAGTGGGAGCGCG
TGATGAACTTCGAGGACGGCGGTCTGGTGACCGTGACCCAGGACTCCTCCCTGCAGGACGGCACGCTGAT
CTACAAGGTGAAGATGCGCGGCACCAACTTCCCCCCCGACGGCCCCGTAATGCAGAAGAAGACCATGGGC
TGGGAGGCCTCCACCGAGCGCCTGTACCCCCGCGACGGCGTGCTGAAGGGCGAGATCCACCAGGCCCTGA
AGCTGAAGGACGGCGGCCACTACCTGGTGGAGTTCAAGACCATCTACATGGCCAAGAAGCCCGTGCAACT
GCCCGGCTACTACTACGTGGACACCAAGCTGGACATCACCTCCCACAACGAGGACTACACCATCGTGGAA
CAGTACGAGCGCTCCGAGGGCCGCCACCACCTGTTCCTGGGGCATGGCACCGGCAGCACCGGCAGCGGCA
GCTCCGGCACCGCCTCCTCCGAGGACAACAACATGGCCGTCATCAAAGAGTTCATGCGCTTCAAGGTGCG
CATGGAGGGCTCCATGAACGGCCACGAGTTCGAGATCGAGGGCGAGGGCGAGGGCCGCCCCTACGAGGGC
ACCCAGACCGCCAAGCTGAAGGTGACCAAGGGCGGCCCCCTGCCCTTCGCCTGGGACATCCTGTCCCCCC
AGTTCATGTACGGCTCCAAGGCGTACGTGAAGCACCCCGCCGACATCCCCGATTACAAGAAGCTGTCCTT
CCCCGAGGGCTTCAAGTGGGAGCGCGTGATGAACTTCGAGGACGGCGGTCTGGTGACCGTGACCCAGGAC
TCCTCCCTGCAGGACGGCACGCTGATCTACAAGGTGAAGATGCGCGGCACCAACTTCCCCCCCGACGGCC
CCGTAATGCAGAAGAAGACCATGGGCTGGGAGGCCTCCACCGAGCGCCTGTACCCCCGCGACGGCGTGCT
GAAGGGCGAGATCCACCAGGCCCTGAAGCTGAAGGACGGCGGCCACTACCTGGTGGAGTTCAAGACCATC
TACATGGCCAAGAAGCCCGTGCAACTGCCCGGCTACTACTACGTGGACACCAAGCTGGACATCACCTCCC
ACAACGAGGACTACACCATCGTGGAACAGTACGAGCGCTCCGAGGGCCGCCACCACCTGTTCCTGTACGG
CATGGACGAGCTGTACAAGTAAGCGGCCGCGACTCTAGATCATAATCAGCCATACCACAT
