>Addgene plasmid #58138 | tdTomato-TPX2-N-10 | addgene partial sequence | sequence record 201672 | Addgene Partial NGS Result
CGTTACATAACTTACGGTAAATGGCCCGCCTGGCTGACCGCCCAACGACCCCCGCCCATTGACGTCAATA
ATGACGTATGTTCCCATAGTAACGCCAATAGGGACTTTCCATTGACGTCAATGGGTGGAGTATTTACGGT
AAACTGCCCACTTGGCAGTACATCAAGTGTATCATATGCCAAGTACGCCCCCTATTGACGTCAATGACGG
TAAATGGCCCGCCTGGCATTATGCCCAGTACATGACCTTATGGGACTTTCCTACTTGGCAGTACATCTAC
GTATTAGTCATCGCTATTACCATGGTGATGCGGTTTTGGCAGTACATCAATGGGCGTGGATAGCGGTTTG
ACTCACGGGGATTTCCAAGTCTCCACCCCATTGACGTCAATGGGAGTTTGTTTTGGCACCAAAATCAACG
GGACTTTCCAAAATGTCGTAACAACTCCGCCCCATTGACGCAAATGGGCGGTAGGCGTGTACGGTGGGAG
GTCTATATAAGCAGAGCTGGTTTAGTGAACCGTCAGATCCGCTAGCCGCCACCATGTCACAAGTTAAAAG
CTCTTATTCCTATGATGCCCCCTCGGATTTCATCAATTTTTCATCCTTGGATGATGAAGGAGATACTCAA
AACATAGATTCATGGTTTGAGGAGAAGGCCAATTTGGAGAATAAGTTACTGGGGAAGAATGGAACTGGAG
GGCTTTTTCAGGGCAAAACTCCTTTGAGAAAGGCTAATCTTCAGCAAGCTATTGTCACACCTTTGAAACC
AGTTGACAACACTTACTACAAAGAGGCAGAAAAAGAAAATCTTGTGGAACAATCCATTCCGTCAAATGCT
TGTTCTTCCCTGGAAGTTGAGGCAGCCATATCAAGAAAAACTCCAGCCCAGCCTCAGAGAAGATCTCTTA
GGCTTTCTGCTCAGAAGGATTTGGAACAGAAAGAAAAGCATCATGTAAAAATGAAAGCCAAGAGATGTGC
CACTCCTGTAATCATCGATGAAATTCTACCCTCTAAGAAAATGAAAGTTTCTAACAACAAAAAGAAGCCA
GAGGAAGAAGGCAGTGCTCATCAAGATACTGCTGAAAAGAATGCATCTTCCCCAGAGAAAGCCAAGGGTA
GACATACTGTGCCTTGTATGCCACCTGCAAAGCAGAAGTTTCTAAAAAGTACTGAGGAGCAAGAGCTGGA
GAAGAGTATGAAAATGCAGCAAGAGGTGGTGGAGATGCGGAAAAAGAATGAAGAATTCAAGAAACTTGCT
CTGGCTGGAATAGGGCAACCTGTGAAGAAATCAGTGAGCCAGGTCACCAAATCAGTTGACTTCCACTTCC
GCACAGATGAGCGAATCAAACAACATCCTAAGAACCAGGAGGAATATAAGGAAGTGAACTTTACATCTGA
ACTACGAAAGCATCCTTCATCTCCTGCCCGAGTGACTAAGGGATGTACCATTGTTAAGCCTTTCAACCTG
TCCCAAGGAAAGAAAAGAACATTTGATGAAACAGTTTCTACATATGTGCCCCTTGCACAGCAAGTTGAAG
ACTTCCATAAACGAACCCCTAACAGATATCATTTGAGGAGCAAGAAGGATGATATTAACCTGTTACCCTC
CAAATCTTCTGTGACCAAGATTTGCAGAGACCCACAGACTCCTGTACTGCAAACCAAACACCGTGCACGG
GCTGTGACCTGCAAAAGTACAGCAGAGCTGGAGGCTGAGGAGCTCGAGAAATTGCAACAATACAAATTCA
AAGCACGTGAACTTGATCCCAGAATACTTGAAGGTGGGCCCATCTTGCCCAAGAAACCACCTGTGAAACC
ACCCACCGAGCCTATTGGCTTTGATTTGGAAATTGAGAAAAGAATCCAGGAGCGAGAATCAAAGAAGAAA
ACAGAGGATGAACACTTTGAATTTCATTCCAGACCTTGCCCTACTAAGATTTTGGAAGATGTTGTGGGTG
TTCCTGAAAAGAAGGTACTTCCAATCACCGTCCCCAAGTCACCAGCCTTTGCATTGAAGAACAGAATTCG
AATGCCCACCAAAGAAGATGAGGAAGAGGACGAACCGGTAGTGATAAAAGCTCAACCTGTGCCACATTAT
GGGGTGCCTTTTAAGCCCCAAATCCCAGAGGCAAGAACTGTGGAAATATGCCCTTTCTCGTTTGATTCTC
GAGACAAAGAACGTCAGTTACAGAAGGAGAAGAAAATAAAAGAACTGCAGAAAGGGGAGGTGCCCAAGTT
CAAGGCACTTCCCTTGCCTCATTTTGACACCATTAACCTGCCAGAGAAGAAGGTAAAGAATGTGACCCAG
ATTGAACCTTTCTGCTTGGAGACTGACAGAAGAGGTGCTCTGAAGGCACAGACTTGGAAGCACCAGCTGG
AAGAAGAACTGAGACAGCAGAAAGAAGCAGCTTGTTTCAAGGCTCGTCCAAACACCGTCATCTCTCAGGA
GCCCTTTGTTCCCAAGAAAGAGAAGAAATCAGTTGCTGAGGGCCTTTCTGGTTCTCTAGTTCAGGAACCT
TTTCAGCTGGCTACTGAGAAGAGAGCCAAAGAGCGGCAGGAGCTGGAGAAGAGAATGGCTGAGGTAGAAG
CCCAGAAAGCCCAGCAGTTGGAGGAGGCCAGACTACAGGAGGAAGAGCAGAAAAAAGAGGAGCTGGCCAG
GCTACGGAGAGAACTGGTGCATAAGGCAAATCCAATACGCAAGTACCAGGGTCTGGAGATAAAGTCAAGT
GACCAGCCTCTGACTGTGCCTGTATCTCCCAAATTCTCCACTCGATTCCACTGCTCGGGAAGCACGGATC
CACCGGTCGCCACCATGGTGAGCAAGGGCGAGGAGGTCATCAAAGAGTTCATGCGCTTCAAGGTGCGCAT
GGAGGGCTCCATGAACGGCCACGAGTTCGAGATCGAGGGCGAGGGCGAGGGCCGCCCCTACGAGGGCACC
CAGACCGCCAAGCTGAAGGTGACCAAGGGCGGCCCCCTGCCCTTCGCCTGGGACATCCTGTCCCCCCAGT
TCATGTACGGCTCCAAGGCGTACGTGAAGCACCCCGCCGACATCCCCGATTACAAGAAGCTGTCCTTCCC
CGAGGGCTTCAAGTGGGAGCGCGTGATGAACTTCGAGGACGGCGGTCTGGTGACCGTGACCCAGGACTCC
TCCCTGCAGGACGGCACGCTGATCTACAAGGTGAAGATGCGCGGCACCAACTTCCCCCCCGACGGCCCCG
TAATGCAGAAGAAGACCATGGGCTGGGAGGCCTCCACCGAGCGCCTGTACCCCCGCGACGGCGTGCTGAA
GGGCGAGATCCACCAGGCCCTGAAGCTGAAGGACGGCGGCCACTACCTGGTGGAGTTCAAGACCATCTAC
ATGGCCAAGAAGCCCGTGCAACTGCCCGGCTACTACTACGTGGACACCAAGCTGGACATCACCTCCCACA
ACGAGGACTACACCATCGTGGAACAGTACGAGCGCTCCGAGGGCCGCCACCACCTGTTCCTGTACGGCAT
GGACGAGCTGTACAAGTAAGCGGCCGCGACTCTAGATCATAATCAGCCATACCACATTTGTAGAGGTTTT
ACTTGCTTTAAAAAACCTCCCACACCTCCCCCTGAACCTGAAACATAAAATGAATGCAATTGTTGTTGTT
AACTTGTTTATTGCAGCTTATAATGGTTACAAATAAAGCAATAGCATCACAAATTTCACAAATAAAGCAT
TTTTTTCACTGCATTCTAGTTGTGGTTTGTCCAAACTCATCAATGTATCTTAAGGCGTAAATTGTAAGCG
TTAATATTTTGTTAAAATTCGCGTTAAATTTTTGTTAAATCAGCTCATTTTTTAACCAATAGGCCGAAAT
CGGCAAAATCCCTTATAAATCAAAAGAATAGACCGAGATAGGGT
[37 nt withheld, positions 3895-3931]
AAAGAACGTGGACTCCAACGTCAAAGG
[49 nt withheld, positions 3959-4007]
T
[91 nt withheld, positions 4009-4099]
G
[124 nt withheld, positions 4101-4224]
CAGGTGGCACTTTTCGGGGAAATGTGCGCGGAACCCCTATTTGTTTATTTTTCTAAATACATTCAAATAT
GTATCCGCTCATGAGACAATAACCCTGATAAATGCTTCAATAATATTGAAAAAGGAAGAGTCCTGAGGCG
GAAAGAACCAGCTGTGGAATGTGTGTCAGTTAGGGTGTGGAAAGTCCCCAGGCTCCCCAGCAGGCAGAAG
TATGCAAAGCATGCATCTCAATTAGTCAGCAACCAGGTGTGGAAAGTCCCCAGGCTCCCCAGCAGGCAGA
AGTATGCAAAGCATGCATCTCAATTAGTCAGCAACCATAGTCCCGCCCCTAACTCCGCCCATCCCGCCCC
TAACTCCGCCCAGTTCCGCCCATTCTCCGCCCCATGGCTGACTAATTTTTTTTATTTATGCAGAGGCCGA
GGCCGCCTCGGCCTCTGAGCTATTCCAGAAGTAGTGAGGAGGCTTTTTTGGAGGCCTAGGCTTTTGCAAA
GATCGATCAAGAGACAGGATGAGGATCGTTTCGCATGATTGAACAAGATGGATTGCACGCAGGTTCTCCG
GCCGCTTGGGTGGAGAGGCTATTCGGCTATGACTGGGCACAACAGACAATCGGCTGCTCTGATGCCGCCG
TGTTCCGGCTGTCAGCGCAGGGGCGCCCGGTTCTTTTTGTCAAGACCGACCTGTCCGGTGCCCTGAATGA
ACTGCAAGACGAGGCAGCGCGGCTATCGTGGCTGGCCACGACGGGCGTTCCTTGCGCAGCTGTGCTCGAC
GTTGTCACTGAAGCGGGAAGGGACTGGCTGCTATTGGGCGAAGTGCCGGGGCAGGATCTCCTGTCATCTC
ACCTTGCTCCTGCCGAGAAAGTATCCATCATGGCTGATGCAATGCGGCGGCTGCATACGCTTGATCCGGC
TACCTGCCCATTCGACCACCAAGCGAAACATCGCATCGAGCGAGCACGTACTCGGATGGAAGCCGGTCTT
GTCGATCAGGATGATCTGGACGAAGAGCATCAGGGGCTCGCGCCAGCCGAACTGTTCGCCAGGCTCAAGG
CGAGCATGCCCGACGGCGAGGATCTCGTCGTGACCCATGGCGATGCCTGCTTGCCGAATATCATGGTGGA
AAATGGCCGCTTTTCTGGATTCATCGACTGTGGCCGGCTGGGTGTGGCGGACCGCTATCAGGACATAGCG
TTGGCTACCCGTGATATTGCTGAAGAGCTTGGCGGCGAATGGGCTGACCGCTTCCTCGTGCTTTACGGTA
TCGCCGCTCCCGATTCGCAGCGCATCGCCTTCTATCGCCTTCTTGACGAGTTCTTCTGAGCGGGACTCTG
GGGTTCGAAATGACCGACCAAGCGACGCCCAACCTGCCATCACGAGATTTCGATTCCACCGCCGCCTTCT
ATGAAAGGTTGGGCTTCGGAATCGTTTTCCGGGACGCCGGCTGGATGATCCTCCAGCGCGGGGATCTCAT
GCTGGAGTTCTTCGCCCACCCTAGGGGGAGGCTAACTGAAACACGGAAGGAGACAATACCGGAAGGAACC
CGCGCTATGACGGCAATAAAAAGACAGAATAAAACGCACGGTGTTGGGTCGTTTGTTCATAAACGCGGGG
TTCGGTCCCAGGGCTGGCACTCTGTCGATACCCCACCGAGACCCCATTGGGGCCAATACGCCCGCGTTTC
TTCCTTTTCCCCACCCCACCCCCCAAGTTCGGGTGAAGGCCCAGGGCTCGCAGCCAACGTCGGGGCGGCA
GGCCCTGCCATAGCCTCAGGTTACTCATATATACTTTAGATTGATTTAAAACTTCATTTTTAATTTAAAA
GGATCTAGGTGAAGATCCTTTTTGATAATCTCATGACCAAAATCCCTTAACGTGAGTTTTCGTTCCACTG
AGCGTCAGACCCCGTAGAAAAGATCAAAGGATCTTCTTGAGATCCTTTTTTTCTGCGCGTAATCTGCTGC
TTGCAAACAAAAAAACCACCGCTACCAGCGGTGGTTTGTTTGCCGGATCAAGAGCTACCAACTCTTTTTC
CGAAGGTAACTGGCTTCAGCAGAGCGCAGATACCAAATACTGTTCTTCTAGTGTAGCCGTAGTTAGGCCA
CCACTTCAAGAACTCTGTAGCACCGCCTACATACCTCGCTCTGCTAATCCTGTTACCAGTGGCTGCTGCC
AGTGGCGATAAGTCGTGTCTTACCGGGTTGGACTCAAGACGATAGTTACCGGATAAGGCGCAGCGGTCGG
GCTGAACGGGGGGTTCGTGCACACAGCCCAGCTTGGAGCGAACGACCTACACCGAACTGAGATACCTACA
GCGTGAGCTATGAGAAAGCGCCACGCTTCCCGAAGGGAGAAAGGCGGACAGGTATCCGGTAAGCGGCAGG
GTCGGAACAGGAGAGCGCACGAGGGAGCTTCCAGGGGGAAACGCCTGGTATCTTTATAGTCCTGTCGGGT
TTCGCCACCTCTGACTTGAGCGTCGATTTTTGTGATGCTCGTCAGGGGGGCGGAGCCTATGGAAAAACGC
CAGCAACGCGGCCTTTTTACGGTTCCTGGCCTTTTGCTGGCCTTTTGCTCACATGTTCTTTCCTGCGTTA
TCCCCTGATTCTGTGGATAACCGTATTACCGCCATGCATTAGTTATTAATAGTAATCAATTACGGGGTCA
TTAGTTCATAGCCCATATATGGAGTTCCG
